>Addgene plasmid #241370 | pLVX-IRES-PURO-RAC1-Y64F | addgene full sequence | sequence record 481772 | Addgene NGS Result
TTGAGATCCTTTTTTTCTGCGCGTAATCTGCTGCTTGCAAACAAAAAAACCACCGCTACCAGCGGTGGTT
TGTTTGCCGGATCAAGAGCTACCAACTCTTTTTCCGAAGGTAACTGGCTTCAGCAGAGCGCAGATACCAA
ATACTGTTCTTCTAGTGTAGCCGTAGTTAGGCCACCACTTCAAGAACTCTGTAGCACCGCCTACATACCT
CGCTCTGCTAATCCTGTTACCAGTGGCTGCTGCCAGTGGCGATAAGTCGTGTCTTACCGGGTTGGACTCA
AGACGATAGTTACCGGATAAGGCGCAGCGGTCGGGCTGAACGGGGGGTTCGTGCACACAGCCCAGCTTGG
AGCGAACGACCTACACCGAACTGAGATACCTACAGCGTGAGCTATGAGAAAGCGCCACGCTTCCCGAAGG
GAGAAAGGCGGACAGGTATCCGGTAAGCGGCAGGGTCGGAACAGGAGAGCGCACGAGGGAGCTTCCAGGG
GGAAACGCCTGGTATCTTTATAGTCCTGTCGGGTTTCGCCACCTCTGACTTGAGCGTCGATTTTTGTGAT
GCTCGTCAGGGGGGCGGAGCCTATGGAAAAACGCCAGCAACGCGGCCTTTTTACGGTTCCTGGCCTTTTG
CTGGCCTTTTGCTCACATGTTCTTTCCTGCGTTATCCCCTGATTCTGTGGATAACCGTATTACCGCCTTT
GAGTGAGCTGATACCGCTCGCCGCAGCCGAACGACCGAGCGCAGCGAGTCAGTGAGCGAGGAAGCGGAAG
AGCGCCCAATACGCAAACCGCCTCTCCCCGCGCGTTGGCCGATTCATTAATGCAGCTGGCACGACAGGTT
TCCCGACTGGAAAGCGGGCAGTGAGCGCAACGCAATTAATGTGAGTTAGCTCACTCATTAGGCACCCCAG
GCTTTACACTTTATGCTTCCGGCTCGTATGTTGTGTGGAATTGTGAGCGGATAACAATTTCACACAGGAA
ACAGCTATGACCATGATTACGCCAAGCTCTAGCTAGAGGTCGACGGTAAACGCTAGCAATGTCAAGGCCT
CTCACTCTCTGATATTCATTTCTTTGCAAGTTATAAATACTGAATAATAAGATGACATGAACTACTACTG
CTAGAGATTTTCCACACTGACTAAAAGGGTCTGAGGGATCTCTAGTTACCAGAGTCACACAACAGACGGG
CACACACTACTTGAAGCACTCAAGGCAAGCTTTATTGAGGCTTAAGCAGTGGGTTCCCTAGTTAGCCAGA
GAGCTCCCAGGCTCAGATCTGGTCTAACCAGAGAGACCCAGTACAGGCAAAAAGCAGCTGCTTATATGCA
GGATCTGAGGGCTCGCCACTCCCCAGTCCCGCCCAGGCCACGCCTCCCTGGAAAGTCCCCAGCGGAAAGT
CCCTTGTAGCAAGCTCGATATCAGCAGTTCTTGAAGTACTCCGGATGCAGCTCTCGGGCCACGTGATGAA
ATGCTAGGCGGCTGTCAAACCTCCACTCTAACACTTCTCTCTCCGGGTCATCCATCCCATGCAGGCTCAC
AGGGTGTAACAAGCTGGTGTTCTCTCCTTTATTGGCCTCTTCTACCTTATCTGGCTCAACTGGTACTAGC
TTGTAGCACCATCCAAAGGTCAGTGGATATCTGACCCCTGGCCCTGGTGTGTAGTTCTGCTAATCAGGGA
AGTAGCCTTGTGTGTGGTAGATCCACAGATCAAGGATATCTTGTCTTCGTTGGGAGTGAATTAGCCCTTC
CAGTCCCCTCTTTTCTTTTAAAAAGTGGCTAAGATCTACAGCTGCCTTGTAAGTCATTGGTCTTAAAGGT
ACCTGAGGTGTGACTGGAAAACCCACCTCCTCCTCCTCTTGTGCTTCTAGCCAGGCACAATCAGCATTGG
TAGCTGCTGTATTGCTACTTGTGATTGCTCCATGTTTTTCTAGGTCTCGACTGCAGAATTAATTCCAGGC
GGGGAGGCGGCCCAAAGGGAGATCCGACTCGTCTGAGGGCGAAGGCGAAGACGCGGAAGAGGCCGCAGAG
CCGGCAGCAGGCCGCGGGAAGGAAGGTCCGCTGGATTGAGGGCCGAAGGGACGTAGCAGAAGGACGTCCC
GCGCAGAATCCAGGTGGCAACACAGGCGAGCAGCCATGGAAAGGACGTCAGCTTCCCCGACAACACCACG
GAATTGTCAGTGCCCAACAGCCGAGCCCCTGTCCAGCAGCGGGCAAGGCAGGCGGCGATGAGTTCCGCCG
TGGCAATAGGGAGGGGGAAAGCGAAAGTCCCGGAAAGGAGCTGACAGGTGGTGGCAATGCCCCAACCAGT
GGGGGTTGCGTCAGCAAACACAGTGCACACCACGCCACGTTGCCTGACAACGGGCCACAACTCCTCATAA
AGAGACAGCAACCAGGATTTATACAAGGAGGAGAAAATGAAAGCCATACGGGAAGCAATAGCATGATACA
AAGGCATTAAAGCAGCGTATCCACATAGCGTAAAAGGAGCAACATAGTTAAGAATACCAGTCAATCTTTC
ACAAATTTTGTAATCCAGAGGTTGATTGTTCCAGACGCGTCTAGGCACCGGGCTTGCGGGTCATGCACCA
GGTGCGCGGTCCTTCGGGCACCTCGACGTCGGCGGTGACGGTGAAGCCGAGCCGCTCGTAGAAGGGGAGG
TTGCGGGGCGCGGAGGTCTCCAGGAAGGCGGGCACCCCGGCGCGCTCGGCCGCCTCCACTCCGGGGAGCA
CGACGGCGCTGCCCAGACCCTTGCCCTGGTGGTCGGGCGAGACGCCGACGGTGGCCAGGAACCACGCGGG
CTCCTTGGGCCGGTGCGGCGCCAGGAGGCCTTCCATCTGTTGCTGCGCGGCCAGCCGGGAACCGCTCAAC
TCGGCCATGCGCGGGCCGATCTCGGCGAACACCGCCCCCGCTTCGACGCTCTCCGGCGTGGTCCAGACCG
CCACCGCGGCGCCGTCGTCCGCGACCCACACCTTGCCGATGTCGAGCCCGACGCGCGTGAGGAAGAGTTC
TTGCAGCTCGGTGACCCGCTCGATGTGGCGGTCCGGGTCGACGGTGTGGCGCGTGGCGGGGTAGTCGGCG
AACGCGGCGGCGAGGGTGCGTACGGCCCGGGGGACGTCGTCGCGGGTGGCGAGGCGCACCGTGGGCTTGT
ACTCGGTCATGGAAGGTCGTCTCCTTGTGGGTTGTGGCAAGCTTATCATCGTGTTTTTCAAAGGAAAACC
ACGTCCCCGTGGTTCGGGGGGCCTAGACGTTTTTTTAACCTCGACTAAACACATGTAAAGCATGTGCACC
GAGGCCCCAGATCAGATCCCATACAATGGGGTACCTTCTGGGCATCCTTCAGCCCCTTGTTGAATACGCT
TGAGGAGAGCCATTTGACTCTTTCCACAACTATCCAACTCACAACGTGGCACTGGGGTTGTGCCGCCTTT
GCAGGTGTATCTTATACACGTGGCTTTTGGCCGCAGAGGCACCTGTCGCCAGGTGGGGGGTTCCGCTGCC
TGCAAAGGGTCGCTACAGACGTTGTTTGTCTTCAAGAAGCTTCCAGAGGAACTGCTTCCTTCACGACATT
CAACAGACCTTGCATTCCTTTGGCGAGAGGGGAAAGACCCCTAGGAATGCTCGTCAAGAAGACAGGGCCA
GGTTTCCGGGCCCTCACATTGCCAAAAGACGGCAATATGGTGGAAAATAACATATAGACAAACGCACACC
GGCCTTATTCCAAGCGGCTTCGGCCAGTAACGTTAGGGGGGGGGGAGGGAGAGGGGCGGGATCCGCGGCC
GCTCTAGAACTAGTCTCGAGTTACAACAGCAGGCATTTTCTCTTCCTCTTCTTCACGGGAGGCGGGCAGA
GGACTGCTCGGATCGCTTCGTCAAACACTGTCTTGAGGCCTCGCTGTGTGAGCGCCGAGCACTCCAGGTA
TTTTACAGCACCAATCTCCTTAGCCATGGCTAGACCCTGCGGATAGGTGATGGGAGTCAGCTTCTTCTCC
TTCAGTTTCTCGATCGTGTCTTTATCATCCCTAAGATCAAGTTTAGTTCCCACTAGGATGATGGGAGTGT
TGGGACAGTGGTGCCGCACCTCAGGATACCACTTTGCACGGACATTTTCAAATGATGCAGGACTCACAAG
GGAAAAGCAAATTAAGAACACATCTGTTTGCGGATAGGATAGGGGGCGTAATCTGTCAAAATCTTCTTGT
CCAGCTGTATCCCATAAGCCCAGATTCACCGGTTTTCCATCTACCATAACATTGGCAGAATAATTGTCAA
AGACAGTAGGGATATATTCTCCAGGAAATGCATTGGTTGTGTAACTGATCAGTAGGCAAGTTTTACCTAC
AGCTCCGTCTCCCACCACCACACACTTGATGGCCTGCATGAATTCACCGGAAATAGATCCTCTAGTAGAG
TCGGTGTCTTCTATGGAGGTCAAAACAGCGTGGATGGCGTCTCCAGGCGATCTGACGGTTCACTAAACGA
GCTCTGCTTATATAGACCTCCCACCGTACACGCCTACCGCCCATTTGCGTCAATGGGGCGGAGTTGTTAC
GACATTTTGGAAAGTCCCGTTGATTTTGGTGCCAAAACAAACTCCCATTGACGTCAATGGGGTGGAGACT
TGGAAATCCCCGTGAGTCAAACCGCTATCCACGCCCATTGATGTACTGCCAAAACCGCATCACCATGGTA
ATAGCGATGACTAATACGTAGATGTACTGCCAAGTAGGAAAGTCCCATAAGGTCATGTACTGGGCATAAT
GCCAGGCGGGCCATTTACCGTCATTGACGTCAATAGGGGGCGTACTTGGCATATGATACACTTGATGTAC
TGCCAAGTGGGCAGTTTACCGTAAATACTCCACCCATTGACGTCAATGGAAAGTCCCTATTGGCGTTACT
ATGGGAACATACGTCATTATTGACGTCAATGGGCGGGGGTCGTTGGGCGGTCAGCCAGGCGGGCCATTTA
CCGTAAGTTATGTAACGCGGAACTCCCAAGCTTATCGATAAACTGGATCTCTGCTGTCCCTGTAATAAAC
CCGAAAATTTTGAATTTTTGTAATTTGTTTTTGTAATTCTTTAGTTTGTATGTCTGTTGCTATTATGTCT
ACTATTCTTTCCCCTGCACTGTACCCCCCAATCCCCCCTTTTCTTTTAAAGGCGATACCGTCGAGATCCG
TTCACTAATCGAATGGATCTGTCTCTGTCTCTCTCTCCACCTTCTTCTTCTATTCCTTCGGGCCTGTCGG
GTCCCCTCGGGGTTGGGAGGTGGGTCTGAAACGATAATGGTGAATATCCCTGCCTAACTCTATTCACTAT
AGAAAGTACAGCAAAAACTATTCTTAAACCTACCAAGCCTCCTACTATCATTATGAATAATTTTATATAC
CACAGCCAATTTGTTATGTTAAACCAATTCCACAAACTTGCCCATTTATCTAATTCCAATAATTCTTGTT
CATTCTTTTCTTGCTGGTTTTGCGATTCTTCAATTAAGGAGTGTATTAAGCTTGTGTAATTGTTAATTTC
TCTGTCCCACTCCATCCAGGTCGTGTGATTCCAAATCTGTTCCAGAGATTTATTACTCCAACTAGCATTC
CAAGGCACAGCAGTGGTGCAAATGAGTTTTCCAGAGCAACCCCAAATCCCCAGGAGCTGTTGATCCTTTA
GGTATCTTTCCACAGCCAGGATTCTTGCCTGGAGCTGCTTGATGCCCCAGACTGTGAGTTGCAACAGATG
CTGTTGCGCCTCAATAGCCCTCAGCAAATTGTTCTGCTGCTGCACTATACCAGACAATAATTGTCTGGCC
TGTACCGTCAGCGTCATTGACGCTGCGCCCATAGTGCTTCCTGCTGCTCCCAAGAACCCAAGGAACAAAG
CTCCTATTCCCACTGCTCTTTTTTCTCTCTGCACCACTCTTCTCTTTGCCTTGGTGGGTGCTACTCCTAA
TGGTTCAATTTTTACTACTTTATATTTATATAATTCACTTCTCCAATTGTCCCTCATATCTCCTCCTCCA
GGTCTGAAGATCAGCGGCCGGCCGCTTGCTGTGCGGTGGTCTTACTTTTGTTTTGCTCTTCCTCTATCTT
GTCTAAAGCTTCCTTGGTGTCTTTTATCTCTATCCTTTGATGCACACAATAGAGGGTTGCTACTGTATTA
TATAATGATCTAAGTTCTTCTGATCCTGTCTGAAGGGATGGTTGTAGCTGTCCCAGTATTTGTCTACAGC
CTTCTGATGTTTCTAACAGGCCAGGATTAACTGCGAATCGTTCTAGCTCCCTGCTTGCCCATACTATATG
TTTTAATTTATATTTTTTCTTTCCCCCTGGCCTTAACCGAATTTTTTCCCATCGCGATCTAATTCTCCCC
CGCTTAATACTGACGCTCTCGCACCCATCTCTCTCCTTCTAGCCTCCGCTAGTCAAAATTTTTGGCGTAC
TCACCAGTCGCCGCCCCTCGCCTCTTGCCGTGCGCGCTTCAGCAAGCCGAGTCCTGCGTCGAGAGAGCTC
CTCTGGTTTCCCTTTCGCTTTCAAGTCCCTGTTCGGGCGCCACTGCTAGAGATTTTCCACACTGACTAAA
AGGGTCTGAGGGATCTCTAGTTACCAGAGTCACACAACAGACGGGCACACACTACTTGAAGCACTCAAGG
CAAGCTTTATTGAGGCTTAAGCAGTGGGTTCCCTAGTTAGCCAGAGAGCTCCCAGGCTCAGATCTGGTCT
AACCAGAGAGACCCAGTACAGGCAAAAAGCAGCTGCTTATATGCAGGATCTGAGGGCTCGCCACTCCCCA
GTCCCGCCCAGGCCACGCCTCCCTGGAAAGTCCCCAGCGGAAAGTCCCTTGTAGCAAGCTCGATATCAGC
AGTTCTTGAAGTACTCCGGATGCAGCTCTCGGGCCACGTGATGAAATGCTAGGCGGCTGTCAAACCTCCA
CTCTAACACTTCTCTCTCCGGGTCATCCATCCCATGCAGGCTCACAGGGTGTAACAAGCTGGTGTTCTCT
CCTTTATTGGCCTCTTCTACCTTATCTGGCTCAACTGGTACTAGCTTGTAGCACCATCCAAAGGTCAGTG
GATATCTGACCCCTGGCCCTGGTGTGTAGTTCTGCTAATCAGGGAAGTAGCCTTGTGTGTGGTAGATCCA
CAGATCAAGGATATCTTGTCTTCTTTGGGAGTGAATTAGCCCTTCCAACTACTAAGTTTGTAGTACATAT
TTAACAAATACAATTTCTTTAAAATGAAAATAATTCAGAGGAATCACAGGTTTAGAGTAAATGAAACCAC
AGGTAATTGGCAGTGGTAATAGGGTATGGGGTGGGAAGTTTGGGATGATTTTGGTTAGCTTGAGTTATCC
AGTTGATCCAGACATGATAAGATACATTGATGAGTTTGGACAAACCACAACTAGAATGCAGTGAAAAAAA
TGCTTTATTTGTGAAATTTGTGATGCTATTGCTTTATTTGTAACCATTATAAGCTGCAATAAACAAGTTG
ATCTCCCGATCCGTCGACGTCAGGTGGCACTTTTCGGGGAAATGTGCGCGGAACCCCTATTTGTTTATTT
TTCTAAATACATTCAAATATGTATCCGCTCATGAGACAATAACCCTGATAAATGCTTCAATAATATTGAA
AAAGGAAGAGTATGAGTATTCAACATTTCCGTGTCGCCCTTATTCCCTTTTTTGCGGCATTTTGCCTTCC
TGTTTTTGCTCACCCAGAAACGCTGGTGAAAGTAAAAGATGCTGAAGATCAGTTGGGTGCACGAGTGGGT
TACATCGAACTGGATCTCAACAGCGGTAAGATCCTTGAGAGTTTTCGCCCCGAAGAACGTTTTCCAATGA
TGAGCACTTTTAAAGTTCTGCTATGTGGCGCGGTATTATCCCGTATTGACGCCGGGCAAGAGCAACTCGG
TCGCCGCATACACTATTCTCAGAATGACTTGGTTGAGTACTCACCAGTCACAGAAAAGCATCTTACGGAT
GGCATGACAGTAAGAGAATTATGCAGTGCTGCCATAACCATGAGTGATAACACTGCGGCCAACTTACTTC
TGACAACGATCGGAGGACCGAAGGAGCTAACCGCTTTTTTGCACAACATGGGGGATCATGTAACTCGCCT
TGATCGTTGGGAACCGGAGCTGAATGAAGCCATACCAAACGACGAGCGTGACACCACGATGCCTGTAGCA
ATGGCAACAACGTTGCGCAAACTATTAACTGGCGAACTACTTACTCTAGCTTCCCGGCAACAATTAATAG
ACTGGATGGAGGCGGATAAAGTTGCAGGACCACTTCTGCGCTCGGCCCTTCCGGCTGGCTGGTTTATTGC
TGATAAATCTGGAGCCGGTGAGCGTGGGTCTCGCGGTATCATTGCAGCACTGGGGCCAGATGGTAAGCCC
TCCCGTATCGTAGTTATCTACACGACGGGGAGTCAGGCAACTATGGATGAACGAAATAGACAGATCGCTG
AGATAGGTGCCTCACTGATTAAGCATTGGTAACTGTCAGACCAAGTTTACTCATATATACTTTAGATTGA
TTTAAAACTTCATTTTTAATTTAAAAGGATCTAGGTGAAGATCCTTTTTGATAATCTCATGACCAAAATC
CCTTAACGTGAGTTTTCGTTCCACTGAGCGTCAGACCCCGTAGAAAAGATCAAAGGATCTTC
Features (pLannotate 1.2.2; 24 found; start..end, strand, type, name):
      1..589     +  rep_origin     ori: high-copy-number ColE1/pMB1/pBR322/pUC origin of replication
    772..864     +  CDS            lacI (fragment): lac repressor; lacI; The lac repressor binds to the lac operator to inhibit transcription in E. coli. This inhibition can be relieved by adding lactose or isopropyl-β-D-thiogalactopyranoside (IPTG).
    877..898     +  protein_bind   CAP binding site: CAP binding activates transcription in the presence of cAMP. E. coli catabolite activator protein
    913..943     +  promoter       lac promoter: promoter for the E. coli lac operon
    951..967     +  protein_bind   lac operator: The lac repressor binds to the lac operator to inhibit transcription in E. coli. This inhibition can be relieved by adding lactose or isopropyl-β-D-thiogalactopyranoside (IPTG). lac repressor encoded by lacI
   1119..1376    -  LTR            5' LTR (truncated): truncated 5' long terminal repeat (LTR) from HIV-1
   1424..1942    -  CDS            nef (fragment): NEF_HV1BR - Experimental evidence at protein level: Swiss-Prot protein existence level 1. Extracellular Nef protein targets CD4(+) T-lymphocytes for apoptosis by interacting with CXCR4 surface receptors (PubMed:14990729). From Human immunodeficiency virus type 1 group M subtype B (isolate BRU/LAI) (HIV-1).
   1959..2547    -  misc_feature   WPRE: woodchuck hepatitis virus posttranscriptional regulatory element
   2563..3160    -  CDS            PuroR (fragment): puromycin N-acetyltransferase; pac from Streptomyces alboniger; confers resistance to puromycin
   3193..3655    -  misc_feature   IRES: internal ribosome entry site (IRES) of the encephalomyocarditis virus (EMCV)
   3775..3794    +  misc_feature   MCS (fragment): pBluescript multiple cloning site
   3801..4379    -  CDS            Rac1: human Rac family small GTPase 1
   4480..4683    -  promoter       CMV promoter: human cytomegalovirus (CMV) immediate early promoter
   4684..4987    -  enhancer       CMV enhancer: human cytomegalovirus immediate early enhancer
   5045..5160    -  misc_feature   cPPT/CTS: central polypurine tract and central termination sequence of HIV-1 (lacking the first T)
   5175..5275    -  CDS            Rev (fragment): human immunodeficiency virus 1 (HIV-1) Rev protein; rev; enhances nuclear export of unspliced and incompletely spliced viral mRNAs
   5652..5885    -  misc_feature   RRE: The Rev response element (RRE) of HIV-1 allows for Rev-dependent mRNA export from the nucleus to the cytoplasm.
   6060..6398    -  CDS            HIV-1 gag (fragment): gag protein from human immunodeficiency virus 1; gag
   6382..6507    -  misc_feature   HIV-1 Ψ: packaging signal of human immunodeficiency virus type 1
   6554..6811    -  LTR            5' LTR (truncated): truncated 5' long terminal repeat (LTR) from HIV-1
   6859..7188    -  CDS            nef (fragment): NEF_HV1BR - Experimental evidence at protein level: Swiss-Prot protein existence level 1. Extracellular Nef protein targets CD4(+) T-lymphocytes for apoptosis by interacting with CXCR4 surface receptors (PubMed:14990729). From Human immunodeficiency virus type 1 group M subtype B (isolate BRU/LAI) (HIV-1).
   7355..7489    -  polyA_signal   SV40 poly(A) signal: SV40 polyadenylation signal
   7537..7641    +  promoter       AmpR promoter: bla
   7642..8502    +  CDS            AmpR: β-lactamase; bla; confers resistance to ampicillin, carbenicillin, and related antibiotics
