[The description below was written by a language model from this plasmid's Addgene catalogue record and pLannotate feature annotations shown in this document.]
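Description:
pLVX-IRES-PURO-RAC1-Y64F is an 8,672 nt HIV-1-based lentiviral transfer plasmid built on the pLVX-IRES-Puro backbone for expressing a point mutant of the human small GTPase Rac1 in mammalian cells. In bacteria it is maintained through a high-copy ColE1/pUC-type origin and selected with ampicillin via the β-lactamase gene. A recombination-tolerant strain is listed for propagation, which is typical for plasmids carrying repeated LTR sequences. Remnants of the lac promoter/operator region and a small lacI fragment are leftover cloning-vector sequence with no role in the payload.

The viral cassette lies on the reverse strand and is bounded by two HIV-1 LTR regions, both labelled by the automated annotation as truncated 5' LTRs with adjacent nef-derived sequence. Between the LTR regions are the Ψ packaging signal with a partial gag segment, the Rev response element for Rev-dependent nuclear export of the genomic RNA, and the cPPT/CTS, which aids nuclear import of the reverse-transcribed genome. The CMV enhancer and promoter drive a single bicistronic transcript. It encodes Rac1 carrying the Y64F substitution, followed by an EMCV IRES and the puromycin N-acetyltransferase gene, so that puromycin selection enriches for cells that also express the mutant GTPase. A WPRE downstream of the resistance gene enhances transcript stability and expression. No epitope tag or fluorescent reporter is annotated on Rac1.

The plasmid supplies no viral structural or enzymatic proteins, so packaging and envelope functions must be provided in trans to produce particles. The stated purpose is lentiviral expression of mutant Rac1. The associated publication concerns merlin–Rac antagonism in proliferation-promoting signaling, but the record does not state the functional consequence of the Y64F change.
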