Addgene plasmid #241370: pLVX-IRES-PURO-RAC1-Y64F
Purpose: Lentiviral expression of mutant Rac1
Depositing lab: Gaudenz Danuser. Depositing organization: University of Texas Southwestern Medical Center. Publication: Morphological control of merlin-Rac antagonism in proliferation-promoting signaling. Weiss BG, Keth JM, Bhatt K, Doyal M, Hahn KM, Noh J, Isogai T, Danuser G. Sci Signal. 2025 May 20;18(887):eadk0922. doi: 10.1126/scisignal.adk0922. Epub 2025 May 20. PubMed 40392939.
Backbone
  Vector backbone: PLVX-IRES-PURO
  Vector type: Lentiviral
Growth in bacteria
  Bacterial resistance: Ampicillin, 100 μg/mL
  Growth temperature: 37°C
  Growth strain: NEB Stable
  Copy number: High Copy
Gene/Insert
  Gene/Insert name: Rac1
  Species: H. sapiens (human)
  Mutation: Y64F
  Entrez Gene: RAC1 (a.k.a. MIG5, MRD48, Rac-1, TC-25, p21-Rac1)
  Promoter: CMV
  Cloning method: Gibson Cloning
Terms and licenses: Academic/Nonprofit Terms; Industry Terms: Not Available to Industry
How to cite: pLVX-IRES-PURO-RAC1-Y64F was a gift from Gaudenz Danuser (Addgene plasmid # 241370 ; http://n2t.net/addgene:241370 ; RRID:Addgene_241370)
